Addgene plasmid #168902: pEntry_HCoV-HKU1-Hemagglutinin-esterase
Purpose: Gateway-compatible Entry vector
Depositing lab: Pascal Falter-Braun. Depositing organization: Helmholtz Munich. Publication: A resource of human coronavirus protein-coding sequences in a flexible, multipurpose Gateway Entry clone collection. Weller B, Lin CW, Pogoutse O, Sauer M, Marin-de la Rosa N, Strobel A, Young V, Knapp JJ, Rayhan A, Falter C, Kim DK, Roth FP, Falter-Braun P. G3 (Bethesda). 2023 Jul 5;13(7):jkad105. doi: 10.1093/g3journal/jkad105. PubMed 37267226.
Backbone
  Vector backbone: pENTR223.1*SfiI
  Backbone size w/o insert (bp): 2800
  Vector type: Gateway-compatible Entry vector
Growth in bacteria
  Bacterial resistance: Spectinomycin, 50 μg/mL
  Growth temperature: 37°C
  Growth strain: DH5alpha
  Copy number: High Copy
Gene/Insert
  Gene/Insert name: HCoV-HKU1-Hemagglutinin-esterase (alt name: Hemagglutinin-esterase (HEMA))
  Species: Other
  Insert size (bp): 1161
  Mutation: Codon optimized (H.sapiens)
  Entrez Gene: HE (a.k.a. HCHV1gp2)
  Cloning method: Restriction Enzyme; 5′ cloning site SfiI (unknown if destroyed); 3′ cloning site SfiI (unknown if destroyed)
  Sequencing primers: 5′ M13 uni (-21); 3′ M13 rev (-29)
Resource information
  A portion of this plasmid was derived from a plasmid made by: Synthesized by Twist Bioscience
Terms and licenses: Academic/Nonprofit Terms; Industry Terms: Not Available to Industry
Depositor comments: 5'-linker: SfiI-BamHI-ATG-BamHI (GGCCGTCAaggccaggatccatgggatcc), 3'-linker: PacI-TAA-AsiSI-SfiI (cttaatTAAgacgcgatcgcggcctcatGGGCC).
How to cite: pEntry_HCoV-HKU1-Hemagglutinin-esterase was a gift from Pascal Falter-Braun (Addgene plasmid # 168902 ; http://n2t.net/addgene:168902 ; RRID:Addgene_168902)
