[The description below was written by a language model from this plasmid's Addgene catalogue record and pLannotate feature annotations shown in this document.]
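Description:
pEntry_HCoV-HKU1-Hemagglutinin-esterase is a Gateway-compatible Entry clone built on the pENTR223.1*SfiI backbone (about 2.8 kb) and carrying the hemagglutinin-esterase (HE) open reading frame of human coronavirus HKU1. It is a bacterial cloning plasmid rather than an expression vector. It replicates at high copy in E. coli from a ColE1/pUC-type origin and is selected with spectinomycin through the aadA (SmR) aminoglycoside adenylyltransferase gene, which lies downstream of a class 1 integron Pc promoter fragment. The full sequence record is about 4.0 kb. Small annotated fragments of GmR, lacI and lacZα are backbone remnants, not functional genes.

The insert of roughly 1.16 kb was synthesized with codon optimization for human cells and cloned between two SfiI sites. It sits between attL1 and attL2, so an LR recombination reaction can move the coding sequence in a defined orientation into any attR-containing destination vector. According to the depositor, the 5′ linker contains BamHI sites flanking a start codon, and the 3′ linker supplies PacI and AsiSI sites around a TAA stop codon. No promoter is positioned to drive the ORF in its sense direction. A T7 promoter lies just outside attL2 on the opposite strand, and rrnB T1 and T2 terminators upstream of attL1 insulate the cassette from read-through transcription.

HE is a structural protein that forms short surface spikes on the virion and has both receptor-binding and receptor-destroying (sialate O-acetylesterase) activities. The plasmid belongs to a collection of human coronavirus protein-coding Entry clones, intended as a flexible source for transferring viral ORFs into destination vectors chosen by the user.
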