Features (pLannotate 1.2.2; 12 found; start..end, strand, type, name):
      1..97      +  protein_bind   attL1: mutant version of attL; recombination site for the Gateway® LR reaction LR Clonase™
    130..1284    +  CDS            HE: HEMA_CVHN1 - Experimental evidence at protein level: Swiss-Prot protein existence level 1. Structural protein that makes short spikes at the surface of the virus. Contains receptor binding and receptor-destroying activities. Mediates de-O-acetylation of N-acetyl-4-O-acetylneuraminic acid, which is probably the receptor determinant recognized by the virus on the surface of erythrocytes and susceptible cells. This receptor-destroying activity is important for virus release as it probably helps preventing self-aggregation and ensures the efficient spread of the progeny virus from cell to cell. Ma
   1316..1414    -  protein_bind   attL2: mutant version of attL; recombination site for the Gateway® LR reaction LR Clonase™
   1432..1450    -  promoter       T7 promoter: promoter for bacteriophage T7 RNA polymerase
   1640..1663    +  promoter       Pc promoter (fragment): intI1 (promoter lies within the coding sequence); class 1 integron promoter
   1839..1895    +  CDS            GmR (fragment): gentamycin acetyltransferase; aacC1; confers resistance to gentamycin
   1902..2693    +  CDS            SmR: aminoglycoside adenylyltransferase (Murphy, 1985); aadA; confers resistance to spectinomycin and streptomycin
   2786..3374    +  rep_origin     ori: high-copy-number ColE1/pMB1/pBR322/pUC origin of replication
   3557..3649    +  CDS            lacI (fragment): lac repressor; lacI; The lac repressor binds to the lac operator to inhibit transcription in E. coli. This inhibition can be relieved by adding lactose or isopropyl-β-D-thiogalactopyranoside (IPTG).
   3704..3731    -  terminator     rrnB T2 terminator: transcription terminator T2 from the E. coli rrnB gene
   3863..3906    +  terminator     rrnB T1 terminator: Escherichia coli rrnB; transcription terminator T1 from the E. coli rrnB gene
   3953..3989    -  CDS            lacZα (fragment): LacZα fragment of β-galactosidase; lacZ fragment
>Addgene plasmid #168902 | pEntry_HCoV-HKU1-Hemagglutinin-esterase | addgene full sequence | sequence record 472432 | Addgene NGS Result
CAAATAATGATTTTATTTTGACTGATAGTGACCTGTTCGTTGCAACAAATTGATGAGCAATGCTTTTTTA
TAATGCCAACTTTGTACAAAAAAGCAGAAGGGCCGTCAAGGCCAGGATCCATGGGATCCTTAATTATATT
CCTGTTCTTCTACTTTTGCTACGGATTCAACGAGCCACTGAACGTGGTAAGCCACCTGAATCACGATTGG
TTCTTGTTCGGAGACAGCCGCTCCGACTGCAATCACATCAACAACTTGAAGATCAAGAACTTCGACTACC
TGGACATCCATCCATCCCTGTGTAATAACGGGAAAATATCTTCCAGCGCAGGGGACTCAATCTTCAAATC
CTTCCACTTTACCAGATTCTACAACTATACGGGTGAGGGCGACCAGATCATCTTCTACGAAGGGGTGAAC
TTCAACCCATACCACAGGTTCAAATGCTTCCCCAACGGAAGCAACGACGTGTGGCTGCTGAATAAAGTCC
GCTTCTACAGAGCACTCTACTCCAACATGGCGTTCTTCAGGTACCTGACCTTCGTGGACATCCCCTACAA
CGTCTCCTTGAGTAAATTCAACTCCTGCAAGTCAGACATACTGAGCTTGAATAACCCAATATTCATAAAC
TACTCCAAAGAGGTGTACTTCACGTTGCTCGGCTGCTCCCTGTACTTGGTGCCTCTGTGTCTGTTCAAGA
GCAATTTCTCACAATATTACTACAATATCGACACAGGAAGCGTGTACGGCTTCTCAAACGTCGTCTACCC
CGACCTGGATTGCATATACATCAGCTTGAAGCCCGGGAGTTACAAGGTAAGCACTACGGCTCCCTTCCTC
TCTTTGCCAACCAAGGCACTGTGCTTCGACAAGAGCAAGCAGTTCGTCCCCGTGCAAGTGGTCGACTCCC
GGTGGAATAATGAACGGGCTTCCGACATCTCACTGTCAGTGGCTTGCCAGCTGCCCTACTGCTACTTCCG
GAACTCATCCGCCAACTACGTCGGAAAATACGACATCAATCATGGAGACAGCGGCTTCATCAGCATCCTC
AGTGGCTTGCTGTACAACGTGTCCTGCATCTCCTACTACGGAGTCTTCCTCTACGACAACTTCACTTCAA
TATGGCCTTACTACTCATTCGGCAGATGCCCCACTAGTTCCATAATCAAGCACCCCATATGCGTATACGA
CTTCCTGCCAATCATCCTGCAGGGAATCCTCTTGTGCCTGGCACTGCTGTTCGTAGTCTTCCTGCTGTTC
CTTCTGTACAATGACAAGTCCCATCTTAATTAAGACGCGATCGCGGCCTCATGGGCCCAGCTTTCTTGTA
CAAAGTTGGCATTATAAAAAATAATTGCTCATCAATTTGTTGCAACGAACAGGTCACTATCAGTCAAAAT
AAAATCATTATTTGCCATCCAGCTGATATCCCCTATAGTGAGTCGTATTACATGGTCATAGCTGTTTCCT
GGCAGCTCTGGCCCGTGTCTCAAAATCTCTGATGTTACATTGCACAAGATAAAAATATATCATCATGCCT
CCTCTAGACCAGCCAGGACAGAAATGCCTCGACTTCGCTGCTACCCAAGGTTGCCGGGTGACGCACACCG
TGGAAACGGATGAAGGCACGAACCCAGTGGACATAAGCCTGTTCGGTTCGTAAGCTGTAATGCAAGTAGC
GTATGCGCTCACGCAACTGGTCCAGAACCTTGACCGAACGCAGCGGTGGTAACGGCGCAGTGGCGGTTTT
CATGGCTTGTTATGACTGTTTTTTTGGGGTACAGTCTATGCCTCGGGCATCCAAGCAGCAAGCGCGTTAC
GCCGTGGGTCGATGTTTGATGTTATGGAGCAGCAACGATGTTACGCAGCAGGGCAGTCGCCCTAAAACAA
AGTTAAACATTATGAGGGAAGCGGTGATCGCCGAAGTATCGACTCAACTATCAGAGGTAGTTGGCGTCAT
CGAGCGCCATCTCGAACCGACGTTGCTGGCCGTACATTTGTACGGCTCCGCAGTGGATGGCGGCCTGAAG
CCACACAGTGATATTGATTTGCTGGTTACGGTGACCGTAAGGCTTGATGAAACAACGCGGCGAGCTTTGA
TCAACGACCTTTTGGAAACTTCGGCTTCCCCTGGAGAGAGCGAGATTCTCCGCGCTGTAGAAGTCACCAT
TGTTGTGCACGACGACATCATTCCGTGGCGTTATCCAGCTAAGCGCGAACTGCAATTTGGAGAATGGCAG
CGCAATGACATTCTTGCAGGTATCTTCGAGCCAGCCACGATCGACATTGATCTGGCTATCTTGCTGACAA
AAGCAAGAGAACATAGCGTTGCCTTGGTAGGTCCAGCGGCGGAGGAACTCTTTGATCCGGTTCCTGAACA
GGATCTATTTGAGGCGCTAAATGAAACCTTAACGCTATGGAACTCGCCGCCCGACTGGGCTGGCGATGAG
CGAAATGTAGTGCTTACGTTGTCCCGCATTTGGTACAGCGCAGTAACCGGCAAAATCGCGCCGAAGGATG
TCGCTGCCGACTGGGCAATGGAGCGCCTGCCGGCCCAGTATCAGCCCGTCATACTTGAAGCTAGACAGGC
TTATCTTGGACAAGAAGAAGATCGCTTGGCCTCGCGCGCAGATCAGTTGGAAGAATTTGTCCACTACGTG
AAAGGCGAGATCACCAAGGTAGTCGGCAAATAACCCTCGAGCCACCCATGACCAAAATCCCTTAACGTGA
GTTACGCGTCGTTCCACTGAGCGTCAGACCCCGTAGAAAAGATCAAAGGATCTTCTTGAGATCCTTTTTT
TCTGCGCGTAATCTGCTGCTTGCAAACAAAAAAACCACCGCTACCAGCGGTGGTTTGTTTGCCGGATCAA
GAGCTACCAACTCTTTTTCCGAAGGTAACTGGCTTCAGCAGAGCGCAGATACCAAATACTGTTCTTCTAG
TGTAGCCGTAGTTAGGCCACCACTTCAAGAACTCTGTAGCACCGCCTACATACCTCGCTCTGCTAATCCT
GTTACCAGTGGCTGCTGCCAGTGGCGATAAGTCGTGTCTTACCGGGTTGGACTCAAGACGATAGTTACCG
GATAAGGCGCAGCGGTCGGGCTGAACGGGGGGTTCGTGCACACAGCCCAGCTTGGAGCGAACGACCTACA
CCGAACTGAGATACCTACAGCGTGAGCTATGAGAAAGCGCCACGCTTCCCGAAGGGAGAAAGGCGGACAG
GTATCCGGTAAGCGGCAGGGTCGGAACAGGAGAGCGCACGAGGGAGCTTCCAGGGGGAAACGCCTGGTAT
CTTTATAGTCCTGTCGGGTTTCGCCACCTCTGACTTGAGCGTCGATTTTTGTGATGCTCGTCAGGGGGGC
GGAGCCTATGGAAAAACGCCAGCAACGCGGCCTTTTTACGGTTCCTGGCCTTTTGCTGGCCTTTTGCTCA
CATGTTCTTTCCTGCGTTATCCCCTGATTCTGTGGATAACCGTATTACCGCCTTTGAGTGAGCTGATACC
GCTCGCCGCAGCCGAACGACCGAGCGCAGCGAGTCAGTGAGCGAGGAAGCGGAAGAGCGCCCAATACGCA
AACCGCCTCTCCCCGCGCGTTGGCCGATTCATTAATGCAGCTGGCACGACAGGTTTCCCGACTGGAAAGC
GGGCAGTGAGCGCAACGCAATTAATACGCGTACCGCTAGCCAGGAAGAGTTTGTAGAAACGCAAAAAGGC
CATCCGTCAGGATGGCCTTCTGCTTAGTTTGATGCCTGGCAGTTTATGGCGGGCGTCCTGCCCGCCACCC
TCCGGGCCGTTGCTTCACAACGTTCAAATCCGCTCCCGGCGGATTTGTCCTACTCAGGAGAGCGTTCACC
GACAAACAACAGATAAAACGAAAGGCCCAGTCTTCCGACTGAGCCTTTCGTTTTATTTGATGCCTGGCAG
TTCCCTACTCTCGCGTTAACGCTAGCATGGATGTTTTCCCAGTCACGACGTTGTAAAACGACGGCCAGTC
TTAAGCTCGGGCCC
