>Addgene plasmid #168902 | pEntry_HCoV-HKU1-Hemagglutinin-esterase | depositor partial sequence | sequence record 327368 | gene-specific Insert sequence
TTAATTATATTCCTGTTCTTCTACTTTTGCTACGGATTCAACGAGCCACTGAACGTGGTAAGCCACCTGA
ATCACGATTGGTTCTTGTTCGGAGACAGCCGCTCCGACTGCAATCACATCAACAACTTGAAGATCAAGAA
CTTCGACTACCTGGACATCCATCCATCCCTGTGTAATAACGGGAAAATATCTTCCAGCGCAGGGGACTCA
ATCTTCAAATCCTTCCACTTTACCAGATTCTACAACTATACGGGTGAGGGCGACCAGATCATCTTCTACG
AAGGGGTGAACTTCAACCCATACCACAGGTTCAAATGCTTCCCCAACGGAAGCAACGACGTGTGGCTGCT
GAATAAAGTCCGCTTCTACAGAGCACTCTACTCCAACATGGCGTTCTTCAGGTACCTGACCTTCGTGGAC
ATCCCCTACAACGTCTCCTTGAGTAAATTCAACTCCTGCAAGTCAGACATACTGAGCTTGAATAACCCAA
TATTCATAAACTACTCCAAAGAGGTGTACTTCACGTTGCTCGGCTGCTCCCTGTACTTGGTGCCTCTGTG
TCTGTTCAAGAGCAATTTCTCACAATATTACTACAATATCGACACAGGAAGCGTGTACGGCTTCTCAAAC
GTCGTCTACCCCGACCTGGATTGCATATACATCAGCTTGAAGCCCGGGAGTTACAAGGTAAGCACTACGG
CTCCCTTCCTCTCTTTGCCAACCAAGGCACTGTGCTTCGACAAGAGCAAGCAGTTCGTCCCCGTGCAAGT
GGTCGACTCCCGGTGGAATAATGAACGGGCTTCCGACATCTCACTGTCAGTGGCTTGCCAGCTGCCCTAC
TGCTACTTCCGGAACTCATCCGCCAACTACGTCGGAAAATACGACATCAATCATGGAGACAGCGGCTTCA
TCAGCATCCTCAGTGGCTTGCTGTACAACGTGTCCTGCATCTCCTACTACGGAGTCTTCCTCTACGACAA
CTTCACTTCAATATGGCCTTACTACTCATTCGGCAGATGCCCCACTAGTTCCATAATCAAGCACCCCATA
TGCGTATACGACTTCCTGCCAATCATCCTGCAGGGAATCCTCTTGTGCCTGGCACTGCTGTTCGTAGTCT
TCCTGCTGTTCCTTCTGTACAATGACAAGTCCCAT
